>Addgene plasmid #250430 | pLexM-MmKDELR3-FLAG | addgene full sequence | sequence record 499045 | Addgene NGS Result
AAACAGCCCCCTGCTGTCCATTCCTTATTCCATAGAAAAGCCTTGACTTGAGGTTAGATTTTTTTTATAT
TTTGTTTTGTGTTATTTTTTTCTTTAACATCCCTAAAATTTTCCTTACATGTTTTACTAGCCAGATTTTT
CCTCCTCTCCTGACTACTCCCAGTCATAGCTGTCCCTCTTCTCTTATGGAGATCCCTCGACCTGCAGCCC
AAGCTTGGCGTAATCATGGTCATAGCTGTTTCCTGTGTGAAATTGTTATCCGCTCACAATTCCACACAAC
ATACGAGCCGGAAGCATAAAGTGTAAAGCCTGGGGTGCCTAATGAGTGAGCTAACTCACATTAATTGCGT
TGCGCTCACTGCCCGCTTTCCAGTCGGGAAACCTGTCGTGCCAGCGGATCGATCCGCTGCATTAATGAAT
CGGCCAACGCGCGGGGAGAGGCGGTTTGCGTATTGGGCGCTCTTCCGCTTCCTCGCTCACTGACTCGCTG
CGCTCGGTCGTTCGGCTGCGGCGAGCGGTATCAGCTCACTCAAAGGCGGTAATACGGTTATCCACAGAAT
CAGGGGATAACGCAGGAAAGAACATGTGAGCAAAAGGCCAGCAAAAGGCCAGGAACCGTAAAAAGGCCGC
GTTGCTGGCGTTTTTCCATAGGCTCCGCCCCCCTGACGAGCATCACAAAAATCGACGCTCAAGTCAGAGG
TGGCGAAACCCGACAGGACTATAAAGATACCAGGCGTTTCCCCCTGGAAGCTCCCTCGTGCGCTCTCCTG
TTCCGACCCTGCCGCTTACCGGATACCTGTCCGCCTTTCTCCCTTCGGGAAGCGTGGCGCTTTCTCATAG
CTCACGCTGTAGGTATCTCAGTTCGGTGTAGGTCGTTCGCTCCAAGCTGGGCTGTGTGCACGAACCCCCC
GTTCAGCCCGACCGCTGCGCCTTATCCGGTAACTATCGTCTTGAGTCCAACCCGGTAAGACACGACTTAT
CGCCACTGGCAGCAGCCACTGGTAACAGGATTAGCAGAGCGAGGTATGTAGGCGGTGCTACAGAGTTCTT
GAAGTGGTGGCCTAACTACGGCTACACTAGAAGAACAGTATTTGGTATCTGCGCTCTGCTGAAGCCAGTT
ACCTTCGGAAAAAGAGTTGGTAGCTCTTGATCCGGCAAACAAACCACCGCTGGTAGCGGTGGTTTTTTTG
TTTGCAAGCAGCAGATTACGCGCAGAAAAAAAGGATCTCAAGAAGATCCTTTGATCTTTTCTACGGGGTC
TGACGCTCAGTGGAACGAAAACTCACGTTAAGGGATTTTGGTCATGAGATTATCAAAAAGGATCTTCACC
TAGATCCTTTTAAATTAAAAATGAAGTTTTAAATCAATCTAAAGTATATATGAGTAAACTTGGTCTGACA
GTTACCAATGCTTAATCAGTGAGGCACCTATCTCAGCGATCTGTCTATTTCGTTCATCCATAGTTGCCTG
ACTCCCCGTCGTGTAGATAACTACGATACGGGAGGGCTTACCATCTGGCCCCAGTGCTGCAATGATACCG
CGAGACCCACGCTCACCGGCTCCAGATTTATCAGCAATAAACCAGCCAGCCGGAAGGGCCGAGCGCAGAA
GTGGTCCTGCAACTTTATCCGCCTCCATCCAGTCTATTAATTGTTGCCGGGAAGCTAGAGTAAGTAGTTC
GCCAGTTAATAGTTTGCGCAACGTTGTTGCCATTGCTACAGGCATCGTGGTGTCACGCTCGTCGTTTGGT
ATGGCTTCATTCAGCTCCGGTTCCCAACGATCAAGGCGAGTTACATGATCCCCCATGTTGTGCAAAAAAG
CGGTTAGCTCCTTCGGTCCTCCGATCGTTGTCAGAAGTAAGTTGGCCGCAGTGTTATCACTCATGGTTAT
GGCAGCACTGCATAATTCTCTTACTGTCATGCCATCCGTAAGATGCTTTTCTGTGACTGGTGAGTACTCA
ACCAAGTCATTCTGAGAATAGTGTATGCGGCGACCGAGTTGCTCTTGCCCGGCGTCAATACGGGATAATA
CCGCGCCACATAGCAGAACTTTAAAAGTGCTCATCATTGGAAAACGTTCTTCGGGGCGAAAACTCTCAAG
GATCTTACCGCTGTTGAGATCCAGTTCGATGTAACCCACTCGTGCACCCAACTGATCTTCAGCATCTTTT
ACTTTCACCAGCGTTTCTGGGTGAGCAAAAACAGGAAGGCAAAATGCCGCAAAAAAGGGAATAAGGGCGA
CACGGAAATGTTGAATACTCATACTCTTCCTTTTTCAATATTATTGAAGCATTTATCAGGGTTATTGTCT
CATGAGCGGATACATATTTGAATGTATTTAGAAAAATAAACAAATAGGGGTTCCGCGCACATTTCCCCGA
AAAGTGCCACCTGGGTCGACATTGATTATTGACTAGTTATTAATAGTAATCAATTACGGGGTCATTAGTT
CATAGCCCATATATGGAGTTCCGCGTTACATAACTTACGGTAAATGGCCCGCCTGGCTGACCGCCCAACG
ACCCCCGCCCATTGACGTCAATAATGACGTATGTTCCCATAGTAACGCCAATAGGGACTTTCCATTGACG
TCAATGGGTGGAGTATTTACGGTAAACTGCCCACTTGGCAGTACATCAAGTGTATCATATGCCAAGTACG
CCCCCTATTGACGTCAATGACGGTAAATGGCCCGCCTGGCATTATGCCCAGTACATGACCTTATGGGACT
TTCCTACTTGGCAGTACATCTACGTATTAGTCATCGCTATTACCATGGTCGAGGTGAGCCCCACGTTCTG
CTTCACTCTCCCCATCTCCCCCCCCTCCCCACCCCCAATTTTGTATTTATTTATTTTTTAATTATTTTGT
GCAGCGATGGGGGCGGGGGGGGGGGGGGGGGCGCGCCAGGGGGGGGGGGGGGGGGGGGGGGGGGGGGGGG
GGGGGGGGGGGGGGGGGGGGGGGGGGGCGGCCTGGGGGGGGGGGTCCGAAAGTTTCCTTTTATGGCGAGG
CGGCGGCGGCGGCGGCCCTATAAAAAGCGAAGCGCGCGGCGGGCGGGAGTCGCTGCGCGCTGCCTTCGCC
CCGTGCCCCGCTCCGCCGCCGCCTCGCGCCGCCCGCCCCGGCTCTGACTGACCGCGTTACTCCCACAGGT
GAGCGGGCGGGACGGCCCTTCTCCTCCGGGCTGTAATTAGCGCTTGGTTTAATGACGGCTTGTTTCTTTT
CTGTGGCTGCGTGAAAGCCTTGAGGGGCTCCGGGAGGGCCCTTTGTGCGGGGGGAGCGGCTCGGGGGGTG
CGTGCGTGTGTGTGTGCGTGGGGAGCGCCGCGTGCGGCTCCGCGCTGCCCGGCGGCTGTGAGCGCTGCGG
GCGCGGCGCGGGGCTTTGTGCGCTCCGCAGTGTGCGCGAGGGGAGCGCGGCCGGGGGCGGTGCCCCGCGG
TGCGGGGGGGGCTGCGAGGGGAACAAAGGCTGCGTGCGGGGTGTGTGCGTGGGGGGGTGAGCAGGGGGTG
TGGGCGCGTCGGTCGGGCTGCAACCCCCCCTGCACCCCCCTCCCCGAGTTGCTGAGCACGGCCCGGCTTC
GGGTGCGGGGCTCCGTACGGGGCGTGGCGCGGGGCTCGCCGTGCCGGGCGGGGGGTGGCGGCAGGTGGGG
GTGCCGGGCGGGGCGGGGCCGCCTCGGGCCGGGGAGGGCTCGGGGGAGGGGCGCGGCGGCCCCCGGAGCG
CCGGCGGCTGTCGAGGCGCGGCGAGCCGCAGCCATTGCCTTTTATGGTAATCGTGCGAGAGGGCGCAGGG
ACTTCCTTTGTCCCAAATCTGTGCGGAGCCGAAATCTGGGAGGCGCCGCCGCACCCCCTCTAGCGGGCGC
GGGGCGAAGCGGTGCGGCGCCGGCAGGAAGGAAATGGGCGGGGAGGGCCTTCGTGCGTCGCCGCGCCGCC
GTCCCCTTCTCCCTCTCCAGCCTCGGGGCTGTCCGCGGGGGGACGGCTGCCTTCGGGGGGGACGGGGCAG
GGCGGGGTTCGGCTTCTGGCGTGTGACCGGCGGCTCTAGAGCCTCTGCTAACCATGTTCATGCCTTCTTC
TTTTTCCTACAGCTCCTGGGCAACGTGCTGGTTATTGTGCTGTCTCATCATTTTGGCAAAGAATTGCGGC
CGTCTCAGGCCGAATTCAACGTTGGTACCGAGCTCATATGAACGTGTTCAGAATCTTGGGTGACTTGTCT
CATTTGTTGGCCATGATTTTGCTGTTGGTCAAGATTTGGAGATCTAAGTCTTGTGCTGGTATCTCTGGTA
AGTCCCAAATTTTGTTTGCTTTGGTTTTCACCACCAGGTACTTGGATTTGTTCTCCAACTTCATCTCTAT
CTACAACACCGTTATGAAGGTCGTTTTCTTGTTGTGTGCTTACGTTACCGTTTACATGATCTACTGGAAG
TTCAGAAAGACCTTCGACATTGAAAACGACACCTTCAGATTGGAATTCTTGTTGGTTCCAGTTACCGGTT
TGTCTTTCTTGGTTAACTATTCTTACACCCCAATGGAAGTTTTGTGGACCTTTTCTATCTACTTGGAATC
CGTTGCTATTCTGCCACAGTTGTTCATGATTTCTAAAACCGGTGAAGCTGAAACCATCACTACTCACTAC
TTGTTTTTTTTGGGCCTGTACCGTTTGTTGTACTTGGCTAATTGGATCAGAAGATACCAGACCGAAAACT
TCTACGATCAAATCTCTGTTGTTTCCGGTGTTGTTCAAACCATTTTCTACTGCGACTTTTTCTACTTGTA
CGTCACCAAAGTTTTGAAGGGCAAGAAATTGTCTTTGCCAGTTCCAGTTGGACTCGAGGACTACAAAGAC
GATGACGACAAGTAAGTCGAGGGGGAAAATTTATATTTTCAAGGTCAATTTTCTAAAGGTGAAGAATTAT
TCACTGGCGTTGTCCCAATTTTGGTTGAATTAGATGGTGATGTTAATGGTCACAAATTTTCTGTCTCCGG
TGAAGGTGAAGGTGACGCTACTTACGGTAAATTGACCTTAAAATTTATTTGTACTACTGGTAAATTGCCA
GTTCCATGGCCAACCTTAGTCACTACTTTCGGTTATGGTGTTCAATGTTTTGCGAGATACCCAGATCATA
TGAAACAACATGACTTTTTCAAGTCTGCCATGCCAGAAGGTTATGTTCAAGAAAGAACTATTTTTTTCAA
AGATGACGGTAACTACAAGACCAGAGCTGAAGTCAAGTTTGAAGGTGATACCTTAGTTAATAGAATCGAA
TTAAAAGGTATTGATTTTAAAGAAGATGGTAACATTTTAGGTCACAAATTGGAATACAACTATAACTCTC
ACAATGTTTACATCATGGCTGACAAACAAAAGAATGGTATCAAAGTTAACTTCAAAATTAGACACAACAT
TGAAGATGGTTCTGTTCAATTAGCTGACCATTATCAACAAAATACTCCAATTGGTGATGGTCCAGTCTTG
TTACCAGACAACCATTACTTATCCACTCAATCTGCCTTATCCAAAGATCCAAACGAAAAGAGAGACCACA
TGGTCTTGTTAGAATTTGTTACTGCTGCTGGTATTACCCATGGTATGGATGAATTGTACAAACACCATCA
CCATCATCATTAAGTCGAGACTAGTATCGCGATAATTCACTCCTCAGGTGCAGGCTGCCTATCAGAAGGT
GGTGGCTGGTGTGGCCAATGCCCTGGCTCACAAATACCACTGAGATCTTTTTCCCTCTGCCAAAAATTAT
GGGGACATCATGAAGCCCCTTGAGCATCTGACTTCTGGCTAATAAAGGAAATTTATTTTCATTGCAATAG
TGTGTTGGAATTTTTTGTGTCTCTCACTCGGAAGGACATATGGGAGGGCAAATCATTTAAAACATCAGAA
TGAGTATTTGGTTTAGAGTTTGGCAACATATGCCCATATGCTGGCTGCCATGAACAAAGGTTGGCTATAA
AGAGGTCATCAGTATATG
Features (pLannotate 1.2.2; 18 found; start..end, strand, type, name):
    253..269     -  protein_bind   lac operator: The lac repressor binds to the lac operator to inhibit transcription in E. coli. This inhibition can be relieved by adding lactose or isopropyl-β-D-thiogalactopyranoside (IPTG). lac repressor encoded by lacI
    277..307     -  promoter       lac promoter: promoter for the E. coli lac operon
    322..343     -  protein_bind   CAP binding site: CAP binding activates transcription in the presence of cAMP. E. coli catabolite activator protein
    359..460     -  CDS            lacI (fragment): LACI_ECOLI - Experimental evidence at protein level: Swiss-Prot protein existence level 1. Repressor of the lactose operon. Binds allolactose as an inducer. From Escherichia coli (strain K12).
    643..1231    -  rep_origin     ori: high-copy-number ColE1/pMB1/pBR322/pUC origin of replication
   1402..2262    -  CDS            AmpR: β-lactamase; bla; confers resistance to ampicillin, carbenicillin, and related antibiotics
   2263..2367    -  promoter       AmpR promoter: bla
   2398..2777    +  enhancer       CMV enhancer: human cytomegalovirus immediate early enhancer
   2779..2900    +  promoter       chicken β-actin promoter (fragment): contains a 21-bp deletion relative to the standard chicken β-actin promoter
   2946..2969    +  promoter       chicken β-actin promoter (fragment): No description available
   2985..3055    +  promoter       chicken β-actin promoter (fragment): contains a 21-bp deletion relative to the standard chicken β-actin promoter
   3056..4072    +  intron         chimeric intron: chimera between introns from chicken β-actin and rabbit β-globin
   4070..4147    +  CDS            HBB (fragment): HBB_LEPEU - Experimental evidence at protein level: Swiss-Prot protein existence level 1. Involved in oxygen transport from the lung to the various peripheral tissues. From Lepus europaeus (European hare).
   4168..4809    +  CDS            Kdelr3: ERD23_MOUSE - Experimental evidence at protein level: Swiss-Prot protein existence level 1. Receptor for the C-terminal sequence motif K-D-E-L that is present on endoplasmic reticulum resident proteins and that mediates their recycling from the Golgi back to the endoplasmic reticulum. From Mus musculus (Mouse).
   4817..4838    +  CDS            3xFLAG (fragment): three tandem FLAG® epitope tags
   4882..5592    +  CDS            GFPmut3: GFPmut3 is a basic (constitutively fluorescent) green fluorescent protein published in 1996, derived from Aequorea victoria. It is reported to be a very rapidly-maturing weak dimer.
   5636..5710    +  CDS            HBB (fragment): HBB_PONPY - Experimental evidence at transcript level: Swiss-Prot protein existence level 2. Involved in oxygen transport from the lung to the various peripheral tissues. From Pongo pygmaeus (Bornean orangutan).
   5781..5836    +  polyA_signal   β-globin poly(A) signal: rabbit β-globin polyadenylation signal (Gil and Proudfoot, 1987)
