[The description below was written by a language model from this plasmid's Addgene catalogue record and pLannotate feature annotations shown in this document.]
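Description:
pLexM-MmKDELR3-FLAG is a mammalian expression plasmid of about 6 kb, built on the pLexM backbone, for producing mouse KDELR3 with a C-terminal FLAG tag. It is maintained in E. coli through a high-copy ColE1/pUC-type origin and selected with ampicillin via the β-lactamase gene and its native promoter. Remnants of the lac promoter, operator, CAP site and a lacI fragment are also annotated. These are cloning-vector leftovers and are not part of the mammalian expression unit.

Expression is driven by a CAG-type arrangement: the human CMV immediate-early enhancer, the chicken β-actin promoter (annotated in several fragments) and a chimeric chicken β-actin/rabbit β-globin intron. Transcripts end at the rabbit β-globin polyadenylation signal, and the short HBB fragments flanking the cassette are most likely residual globin exon sequence belonging to these elements. The insert is the wild-type Kdelr3 coding sequence of roughly 645 bp, cloned between SacI and XhoI, and the record notes one additional C-terminal glycine. It encodes a receptor that recognises the KDEL motif on ER-resident proteins and mediates their retrieval from the Golgi to the endoplasmic reticulum. The short FLAG epitope immediately downstream is supplied by the backbone.

The feature table also shows a GFPmut3-like coding sequence after the FLAG tag that the catalogue entry does not mention. Whether it is translated as a fusion or lies beyond a stop codon cannot be determined from the record. The stated use is expression of FLAG-tagged mouse KDELR3 in mammalian cells, where the tag would allow detection or affinity purification of the receptor.
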