Addgene plasmid #250430: pLexM-MmKDELR3-FLAG
Purpose: Expression of C-terminally FLAG-Tagged Mouse KDELR3 in Mammalian Cells
Depositing lab: Simon Newstead. Depositing organization: University of Oxford.
Backbone
  Vector backbone: pLexM
  Backbone manufacturer: Edith Yvonne Jones (Addgene # 99844)
  Vector type: Mammalian Expression
Growth in bacteria
  Bacterial resistance: Ampicillin, 100 μg/mL
  Growth temperature: 37°C
  Growth strain: DH5alpha
  Copy number: High Copy
Gene/Insert
  Gene/Insert name: KDELR3
  Species: M. musculus (mouse)
  Insert size (bp): 645
  Mutation: WT (Additional C-terminal Glycine)
  Entrez Gene: Kdelr3
  Promoter: Chicken-?-actin promoter/CMV Enhancer
  Tag / fusion protein: FLAG (C terminal on backbone)
  Cloning method: Restriction Enzyme; 5′ cloning site SacI (unknown if destroyed); 3′ cloning site XhoI (unknown if destroyed)
  Sequencing primers: 5′ GCTGGTTGTTGTGCTGTCTCATC; 3′ ATCACCATCTAATTCAACCAA
Terms and licenses: Academic/Nonprofit Terms; Industry Terms: Not Available to Industry
How to cite: pLexM-MmKDELR3-FLAG was a gift from Simon Newstead (Addgene plasmid # 250430 ; http://n2t.net/addgene:250430 ; RRID:Addgene_250430)
