>Addgene plasmid #250430 | pLexM-MmKDELR3-FLAG | depositor partial sequence | sequence record 494125 | Insert (Including Backbone Tag & Stop)
ATGAACGTGTTCAGAATCTTGGGTGACTTGTCTCATTTGTTGGCCATGATTTTGCTGTTGGTCAAGATTT
GGAGATCTAAGTCTTGTGCTGGTATCTCTGGTAAGTCCCAAATTTTGTTTGCTTTGGTTTTCACCACCAG
GTACTTGGATTTGTTCTCCAACTTCATCTCTATCTACAACACCGTTATGAAGGTCGTTTTCTTGTTGTGT
GCTTACGTTACCGTTTACATGATCTACTGGAAGTTCAGAAAGACCTTCGACATTGAAAACGACACCTTCA
GATTGGAATTCTTGTTGGTTCCAGTTACCGGTTTGTCTTTCTTGGTTAACTATTCTTACACCCCAATGGA
AGTTTTGTGGACCTTTTCTATCTACTTGGAATCCGTTGCTATTCTGCCACAGTTGTTCATGATTTCTAAA
ACCGGTGAAGCTGAAACCATCACTACTCACTACTTGTTTTTTTTGGGCCTGTACCGTTTGTTGTACTTGG
CTAATTGGATCAGAAGATACCAGACCGAAAACTTCTACGATCAAATCTCTGTTGTTTCCGGTGTTGTTCA
AACCATTTTCTACTGCGACTTTTTCTACTTGTACGTCACCAAAGTTTTGAAGGGCAAGAAATTGTCTTTG
CCAGTTCCAGTTGGACTCGAGGACTACAAAGACGATGACGACAAGTAA
